>Addgene plasmid #242875 | pCMV2 Bxb1-c26 | addgene full sequence | sequence record 486643 | Addgene NGS Result
GG
[124 nt withheld, positions 3-126]
C
[91 nt withheld, positions 128-218]
A
[49 nt withheld, positions 220-268]
CCTTTGACGTTGGAGTCCACGTTCTT
[37 nt withheld, positions 295-331]
ACCCTATCTCGGTCTATTCTTTTGATTTATAAGGGATTTTGCCGATTTCGGCCTATTGGTTAAAAAATGA
GCTGATTTAACAAAAATTTAACGCGAATTTTAACAAAATATTAACGCTTACAATTTAGGTGGCACTTTTC
GGGGAAATGTGCGCGGAACCCCTATTTGTTTATTTTTCTAAATACATTCAAATATGTATCCGCTCATGCC
AGGTCTTGGACTGGTGAGAACGGCTTGCTCGGCAGCTTCGATGTGTGCTGGAGGGAGAATAAAGGTCTAA
GATGTGCGATAGAGGGAAGTCGCATTGAATTATGTGCTGTGTAGGGATCGCTGGTATCAAATATGTGTGC
CCACCCCTGGCATGAGACAATAACCCTGATAAATGCTTCAATAATATTGAAAAAGGAAGAGTATGAGTAT
TCAACATTTCCGTGTCGCCCTTATTCCCTTTTTTGCGGCATTTTGCCTTCCTGTTTTTGCTCACCCAGAA
ACGCTGGTGAAAGTAAAAGATGCTGAAGATCAGTTGGGTGCACGAGTGGGTTACATCGAACTGGATCTCA
ACAGCGGTAAGATCCTTGAGAGTTTTCGCCCCGAAGAACGTTTTCCAATGATGAGCACTTTTAAAGTTCT
GCTATGTGGCGCGGTATTATCCCGTATTGACGCCGGGCAAGAGCAACTCGGTCGCCGCATACACTATTCT
CAGAATGACTTGGTTGAGTACTCACCAGTCACAGAAAAGCATCTTACGGATGGCATGACAGTAAGAGAAT
TATGCAGTGCTGCCATAACCATGAGTGATAACACTGCGGCCAACTTACTTCTGACAACGATCGGAGGACC
GAAGGAGCTAACCGCTTTTTTGCACAACATGGGGGATCATGTAACTCGCCTTGATCGTTGGGAACCGGAG
CTGAATGAAGCCATACCAAACGACGAGCGTGACACCACGATGCCTGTAGCAATGGCAACAACGTTGCGCA
AACTATTAACTGGCGAACTACTTACTCTAGCTTCCCGGCAACAATTAATAGACTGGATGGAGGCGGATAA
AGTTGCAGGACCACTTCTGCGCTCGGCCCTTCCGGCTGGCTGGTTTATTGCTGATAAATCTGGAGCCGGT
GAGCGTGGGTCTCGCGGTATCATTGCAGCACTGGGGCCAGATGGTAAGCCCTCCCGTATCGTAGTTATCT
ACACGACGGGGAGTCAGGCAACTATGGATGAACGAAATAGACAGATCGCTGAGATAGGTGCCTCACTGAT
TAAGCATTGGTAACTGTCAGACCAAGTTTACTCATATATACTTTAGATTGATTTAAAACTTCATTTTTAA
TTTAAAAGGATCTAGGTGAAGATCCTTTTTGATAATCTCATGCCATAACTTCGTATAATGTATGCTATAC
GAAGTTATGGCATGACCAAAATCCCTTAACGTGAGTTTTCGTTCCACTGAGCGTCAGACCCCGTAGAAAA
GATCAAAGGATCTTCTTGAGATCCTTTTTTTCTGCGCGTAATCTGCTGCTTGCAAACAAAAAAACCACCG
CTACCAGCGGTGGTTTGTTTGCCGGATCAAGAGCTACCAACTCTTTTTCCGAAGGTAACTGGCTTCAGCA
GAGCGCAGATACCAAATACTGTTCTTCTAGTGTAGCCGTAGTTAGGCCACCACTTCAAGAACTCTGTAGC
ACCGCCTACATACCTCGCTCTGCTAATCCTGTTACCAGTGGCTGCTGCCAGTGGCGATAAGTCGTGTCTT
ACCGGGTTGGACTCAAGACGATAGTTACCGGATAAGGCGCAGCGGTCGGGCTGAACGGGGGGTTCGTGCA
CACAGCCCAGCTTGGAGCGAACGACCTACACCGAACTGAGATACCTACAGCGTGAGCTATGAGAAAGCGC
CACGCTTCCCGAAGGGAGAAAGGCGGACAGGTATCCGGTAAGCGGCAGGGTCGGAACAGGAGAGCGCACG
AGGGAGCTTCCAGGGGGAAACGCCTGGTATCTTTATAGTCCTGTCGGGTTTCGCCACCTCTGACTTGAGC
GTCGATTTTTGTGATGCTCGTCAGGGGGGCGGAGCCTATGGAAAAACGCCAGCAACGCGGCCTTTTTACG
GTTCCTGGCCTTTTGCTGGCCTTTTGCTCACATGTTCTTTCCTGCGTTATCCCCTGATTCTGTGGATAAC
CGTATTACCGCCTTTGAGTGAGCTGATACCGCTCGCCGCAGCCGAACGACCGAGCGCAGCGAGTCAGTGA
GCGAGGAAGCGGAAGAGCGCCCAATACGCAAACCGCCTCTCCCCGCGCGTTGGCCGATTCATTAATGCAG
AGCTTGCAATTCGCGCTTTTTCAATATTATTGAAGCATTTATCAGGGTTATTGTCTCATGAGCGGATACA
TATTTGAATGTATTTAGAAAAATAAACAAATAGGGGTTCCGCGCACATTTCCCCGAAAAGTGCCACCTGA
CGTCTAAGAAACCATTATTATCATGACATTAACCTATAAAAATAGGCGTATCACGAGGCCCTTTCACTCA
TTAGGCACCCCAGGCTTTACACTTTATGCTTCCGGCTCGTATAATGTGTGGAATTGTGAGCGGATAACAA
TTTCACACAGGAAACAGCATCGTGCAGGTCGTTACATAACTTACGGTAAATGGCCCGCCTGGCTGACCGC
CCAACGACCCCCGCCCATTGACGTCAATAATGACGTATGTTCCCATAGTAACGCCAATAGGGACTTTCCA
TTGACGTCAATGGGTGGAGTATTTACGGTAAACTGCCCACTTGGCAGTACATCAAGTGTATCATATGCCA
AGTACGCCCCCTATTGACGTCAATGACGGTAAATGGCCCGCCTGGCATTATGCCCAGTACATGACCTTAT
GGGACTTTCCTACTTGGCAGTACATCTACGTATTAGTCATCGCTATTACCATGGTGATGCGGTTTTGGCA
GTACATCAATGGGCGTGGATAGCGGTTTGACTCACGGGGATTTCCAAGTCTCCACCCCATTGACGTCAAT
GGGAGTTTGTTTTGGCACCAAAATCAACGGGACTTTCCAAAATGTCGTAACAACTCCGCCCCATTGACGC
AAATGGGCGGTAGGCGTGTACGGTGGGAGGTCTATATAAGCAGAGCTCGTTTAGTGAACCGTCAGATCGC
CTGGAGACGCCATCCACGCTGTTTTGACCTCCATAGAAGACACCGGGACCGATCCAGCCTCCGGACTCTA
GCCTAGGCTTTTGCAAAAAGCTATTTAGGTGACACTATAGAAGGTACGCCTGCAGGTACCGGTCCGGAAT
TCCCGGGTCGACGAGCTCACTAGTGCCGCCACCATGCGAGCCCTCGTAGTCATACGCCTTTCTCGCGTAA
CCGATGCGACGACTAGTCCCGAGAGACAATTGGAGTCTTGTCAACAATTGTGTGCGCAGCGAGGCTGGGA
CGTCGTAGGAGTCGCAGAGGACCTTGATGTCTCAGGAGCCGTTGATCCTTTTGACAGGAAAAGGCGACCA
AATCTTGCGAGATGGCTTGCTTTTGAGGAGCAGCCATTTGATGTTATAGTAGCATATAGGGTCGACAGAT
TGACGCGGTCTATACGACATCTCCAGCAGCTGGTCCATTGGGCCGAAGACCACAAGAAACTGGTTGTGAG
CGCAACGGAGGCACACTTTGATACAACTACTCCTTTCGCGGCTGTTATGATCGCGCTCATGGGTACCGTG
GCTCAAATGGAGCTTGAGGCAATCAAAGAACGGAATCGATCAGCTGCCCATTTTAATATAAGAGCTGGTA
AATATCGCGGCTCTCTGCCTCCCTGGGGGTATCTTCCGACAAGAGTAGACGGCGAATGGCGCCTCGTTCC
GGACCCGGTACAACGGGAGAGGATACTGGAAGTATATCACCGAGTGGTAGACAATCACGAGCCGCTTCAC
TTGGTCGCGCACGATTTGAATAGACGGGGCGTACTTTCTCCTAAAGATTATTTCGCGCAACTGCAAGGGC
GCGAACCGCAAGGTAGAGAGTGGAGTGCAACAGCCCTCAAGAGATCAATGATCTCAGAGGCTATGCTGGG
GTACGCGACGCTCAATGGCAAAACAGTGCGAGACGATGATGGTGCCCCCCTCGTTAGAGCCGAACCTATC
CTGACTCGGGAACAACTCGAGGCCTTGCGGGCCGAGCTGGTGAAAACTTCACGCGCCAAACCAGCTGTTT
CAACACCCTCACTTCTTCTGCGAGTTCTGTTCTGTGCAGTCTGCGGAGAGCCGGCGTATAAATTTGCAGG
TGGTGGGAGAAAGCATCCGAGGTATCGATGCCGAAGCATGGGGTTTCCCAAACATTGCGGCAATGGCACC
GTCGCTATGGCCGAGTGGGATGCATTTTGTGAGGAACAGGTATTGGACCTTTTGGGGGACGCAGAGAGGT
TGGAGAAGGTTTGGGTCCCAGGATCCGATTCTGCGGTGGAGCTTGCCGAAGTCAACGCTGAGCTCGTGGA
CCTCACGTCCCTCATTGGTAGCCCAGCGTACCGCGCGGGTTCCCCTCAGAGAGAGGCGCTTGATGCCCGC
ATCGCCGCTCTTGCGGCCAGACAAGAGGAGCTTGAGGGACTGGAGGCGAGGCCAAGCGGTTGGGAGTGGA
GGGGAACGGGCCAGCGATTCGGCGATTGGTGGCGAGAGCAGGACACAGCTGCGAAGAACACTTGGCTTAG
ATCCATGAATGTTCGGTTGACCTTTGATGTGAGGGGCGGTCTGACGCGAACGATCGACTTCGGCGACCTT
CAAGAGTACGAACAGCATCTTAGGCTGGGGTCAGTAGTCGAGCGCTTGCACACCGGGATGTCGTAGCGAG
ACACCCGGATCCCTCGAGGGGCCCAAGCTTACGCGTGCATGCGACGTCATAGCTCTCTCCCTATAGTGAG
TCGTATTATAAGCTAGCTTGGGATCTTTGTGAAGGAACCTTACTTCTGTGGTGTGACATAATTGGACAAA
CTACCTACAGAGATTTAAAGCTCTAAGGTAAATATAAAATTTTTAAGTGTATAATGTGTTAAACTAGCTG
CATATGCTTGCTGCTTGAGAGTTTTGCTTACTGAGTATGATTTATGAAAATATTATACACAGGAGCTAGT
GATTCTAATTGTTTGTGTATTTTAGATTCACAGTCCCAAGGCTCATTTCAGGCCCCTCAGTCCTCACAGT
CTGTTCATGATCATAATCAGCCATACCACATTTGTAGAGGTTTTACTTGCTTTAAAAAACCTCCCACACC
TCCCCCTGAACCTGAAACATAAAATGAATGCAATTGTTGTTGTTAACTTGTTTATTGCAGCTTATAATGG
TTACAAATAAAGCAATAGCATCACAAATTTCACAAATAAAGCATTTTTTTCACTGCATTCTAGTTGTGGT
TTGTCCAAACTCATCAATGTATCTTATCATGTCTGGATCGATCCTGCATTAATGAATCGGCCAACGCGCG
GGGAGAGGCGGTTTGCGTATTGGCTGGCGTAATAGCGAAGAGGCCCGCACCGATCGCCCTTCCCAACAGT
TGCGCAGCCTGAATGGCGAATG
Features (pLannotate 1.2.2; 22 found; start..end, strand, type, name):
      3..457     +  rep_origin     f1 ori (sequence partly withheld): f1 bacteriophage origin of replication; arrow indicates direction of (+) strand synthesis
    483..539     +  promoter       AmpR promoter (fragment): bla
    692..743     +  promoter       AmpR promoter (fragment): bla
    744..1604    +  CDS            AmpR: β-lactamase; bla; confers resistance to ampicillin, carbenicillin, and related antibiotics
   1706..1739    -  protein_bind   loxP: Cre-mediated recombination occurs in the 8-bp core sequence (GCATACAT). Cre recombinase
   1817..2405    +  rep_origin     ori: high-copy-number ColE1/pMB1/pBR322/pUC origin of replication
   2588..2641    +  CDS            lacI (fragment): lac repressor; lacI; The lac repressor binds to the lac operator to inhibit transcription in E. coli. This inhibition can be relieved by adding lactose or isopropyl-β-D-thiogalactopyranoside (IPTG).
   2657..2754    -  promoter       AmpR promoter: bla
   2867..2897    +  promoter       lac UV5 promoter: E. coli lac promoter with an "up" mutation
   2905..2921    +  protein_bind   lac operator: The lac repressor binds to the lac operator to inhibit transcription in E. coli. This inhibition can be relieved by adding lactose or isopropyl-β-D-thiogalactopyranoside (IPTG). lac repressor encoded by lacI
   2951..3254    +  enhancer       CMV enhancer: human cytomegalovirus immediate early enhancer
   3255..3458    +  promoter       CMV promoter: human cytomegalovirus (CMV) immediate early promoter
   3552..3568    +  promoter       SV40 promoter (fragment): SV40 early promoter
   3574..3592    +  promoter       SP6 promoter: promoter for bacteriophage SP6 RNA polymerase
   4776..4792    -  CDS            Csy4 (fragment): CRISPR-associated endoribonuclease responsible for pre-crRNA processing in Pseudomonas aeruginosa (Haurwitz et al., 2010)
   5221..5239    -  promoter       T7 promoter: promoter for bacteriophage T7 RNA polymerase
   5253..5367    +  intron         large T intron (fragment): SV40 (simian virus 40) large T antigen intron
   5441..5466    +  intron         small t intron (fragment): SV40 (simian virus 40) small t antigen intron
   5466..5603    +  CDS            large T antigen (fragment): large T antigen from SV40 (simian virus 40)
   5626..5760    +  polyA_signal   SV40 poly(A) signal: SV40 polyadenylation signal
   5765..5814    -  CDS            lacI (fragment): lac repressor; lacI; The lac repressor binds to the lac operator to inhibit transcription in E. coli. This inhibition can be relieved by adding lactose or isopropyl-β-D-thiogalactopyranoside (IPTG).
   5814..5881    +  CDS            lacZα (fragment): LacZα fragment of β-galactosidase; lacZ fragment
