[The description below was written by a language model from this plasmid's Addgene catalogue record and pLannotate feature annotations shown in this document.]
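Description:
pCMV2 Bxb1-c26 is a 5,883-nt mammalian expression plasmid built on a pCMV backbone for transient production of a hyperactive variant of Bxb1 integrase, a serine recombinase. It is maintained in E. coli at high copy through a ColE1/pUC-type origin and selected with ampicillin via the β-lactamase gene. An f1 origin is also present. The backbone additionally carries a single loxP site between AmpR and the origin, along with scattered lacI, lacZα and lac UV5 promoter/operator remnants that appear to be cloning-vector leftovers rather than functional parts of the payload.

The expression unit consists of the human cytomegalovirus immediate-early enhancer and promoter, followed by a short SV40 promoter fragment and an SP6 promoter. It ends with a reverse-oriented T7 promoter, SV40 small-t/large-T intron fragments and the SV40 polyadenylation signal. The integrase coding sequence itself is not annotated in the automated feature table. It presumably occupies the roughly 1.6-kb unannotated stretch between the SP6 and T7 sites, and the tiny "Csy4" hit within that interval is most likely a spurious match. The catalogue lists the mutations as V122M, A369P and "434G"; the original residue at position 434 is not given. The species field reads human, which may reflect the intended host rather than the origin of the gene, since Bxb1 integrase derives from a mycobacteriophage. No epitope tag, nuclear localisation signal or reporter is recorded.

The variant comes from a directed-evolution effort to obtain integrases with improved activity. The plasmid is intended as an integrase helper for site-specific insertion of transgenes in mammalian cells. That use would normally involve supplying it alongside donor DNA carrying a Bxb1 attachment site, though the record does not describe partner constructs.
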