Addgene plasmid #242875: pCMV2 Bxb1-c26
Purpose: Mammalian expression of hyperactive Bxb1 Integrase mutant (V122M, A369P, 434G)
Depositing lab: Jesse Owens. Depositing organization: University of Hawaii. Publication: Directed evolution of hyperactive integrases for site specific insertion of transgenes. Hew BE, Gupta S, Sato R, Waller DF, Stoytchev I, Short JE, Sharek L, Tran CT, Badran AH, Owens JB. Nucleic Acids Res. 2024 Jul 2:gkae534. doi: 10.1093/nar/gkae534. PubMed 38953167.
Backbone
  Vector backbone: pCMV
  Vector type: Mammalian Expression
Growth in bacteria
  Bacterial resistance: Ampicillin, 100 μg/mL
  Growth temperature: 37°C
  Growth strain: DH5alpha
  Copy number: High Copy
Gene/Insert
  Gene/Insert name: Bxb1 Integrase
  Species: H. sapiens (human)
  Mutation: V122M, A369P, 434G
  Promoter: CMV
  Cloning method: Gibson Cloning
Terms and licenses: Academic/Nonprofit Terms; Industry Terms: Not Available to Industry
Depositor comments: please email each time it is ordered.
How to cite: pCMV2 Bxb1-c26 was a gift from Jesse Owens (Addgene plasmid # 242875 ; http://n2t.net/addgene:242875 ; RRID:Addgene_242875)
